>Addgene plasmid #34904 | p6590 MSCV-IP N-HAonly TCTE1 | addgene partial sequence | sequence record 43380 | pLXSN-5
TTTTCAGCCCTCCTCCTTCTCTAGGCGCCGGAATTAGATCTGCCACCATGCTCGATGGAGGATACCCATA
CGATGTTCCAGATTACGCTGCTCGAGGTTATCAAACAAGTTTGTACAAAAAAGTTGGCATGCAGGATACC
GTAACGACATCAGCATTGTTGGACCCCAGCCACTCCTCAGTCTCCACCCAGGACAATTCCTCCACTGGAG
GACACACTTCAAGCACAAGCCTACAGCTCTCAAAGCCTTCAATCACACCAGTCCCTGCAAAGTCCAGGAA
CCCACGTCCCAGGGCCAATATCCGTCGGATGCGCCGGATCATTGCTGAGGATCCTGAGTGGTCACTGGCC
ATCGTGCCCCTCCTCACAGAGCTCTGCATTCAGCACATTATCAGGAACTTCCAGAAAAACCCTATCCTGA
AGCAGATGCTCCCGGAACACCAGCAGAAGGTCCTGAACCACCTGTCCCCTGACCTACCACTGGCTGTGAC
CGCCAACCTGATAGACAGTGAGAACTACTGGCTCCGCTGCTGCATGCATCGCTGGCCCGTGTGCCACGTG
GCCCACCATGGCGGCAGCTGGAAACGCATGTTCTTCGAGCGGCACCTGGAGAACCTGCTAAAGCACTTTA
TCCCAGGCACCACAGACCCTGCGGTGATCCTCGACCTGCTGCCGCTCTGCCGGAATTACGTGCGCAGGGT
CCACGTCGATCAGTTCCTTCCGCCGGTGCAGCTCCCGGCCCAGCTCCGGCCGGGCGACCAGTCCGACTCA
GGCAGCGAGGGAGAGATGGAGGAGCCCACCGTTGACCACTACCAACTGGGCGATCTGGTAGCTGGCCTGA
GCCACCTGGAGGAGCTGGACCTGGTGTACGATGT
