[The description below was written by a language model from this plasmid's Addgene catalogue record.]
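Description:
p6590 MSCV-IP N-HAonly TCTE1 is a retroviral mammalian expression plasmid that carries the human TCTE1 open reading frame in the MSCV-IP N-HAonly backbone, a Gateway-compatible murine stem cell virus vector of about 8.1 kb without insert. The backbone was derived from an N-terminal tandem-affinity-tag version by removing the Flag epitope, which leaves only an HA tag. The plasmid is propagated in E. coli under ampicillin selection. The record does not state its copy number, and no feature table is provided, so the bacterial origin and the exact arrangement of the vector elements cannot be confirmed here.

TCTE1 was introduced by Gateway recombination, so it is fused in frame to the backbone-encoded HA tag at its N terminus. Transcription is driven by the MSCV long terminal repeat, which acts as the promoter once the provirus has integrated. As in other MSCV-type vectors, the LTR-flanked region can be packaged into retroviral particles when the viral proteins are supplied in trans by a packaging cell line, which allows stable transduction of target cells. Transduced mammalian cells are selected with puromycin. The "IP" in the vector name probably denotes an IRES-puromycin cassette that links marker expression to the same transcript as the insert, but the record does not say so explicitly.

The construct comes from a systematic study of interactions between host cell proteins and E7 oncoproteins from diverse human papillomaviruses. Its design suits stable expression of HA-tagged TCTE1 for anti-HA detection or immunoprecipitation, for example to examine candidate host–viral protein interactions.
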