Addgene plasmid #34904: p6590 MSCV-IP N-HAonly TCTE1
Depositing lab: Peter Howley. Depositing organization: Harvard Medical School. Publication: Systematic identification of interactions between host cell proteins and E7 oncoproteins from diverse human papillomaviruses. White EA, Sowa ME, Tan MJ, Jeudy S, Hayes SD, Santha S, Munger K, Harper JW, Howley PM. Proc Natl Acad Sci U S A. 2012 Jan 9. 10.1073/pnas.1116776109 PubMed 22232672.
Backbone
  Vector backbone: MSCV-IP N-HAonly
  Backbone manufacturer: Gateway
  Backbone size w/o insert (bp): 8100
  Modifications to backbone: (NTap mod. by E.White to remove Flag)
  Vector type: Mammalian Expression, Retroviral
  Selectable markers: Puromycin
Growth in bacteria
  Bacterial resistance: Ampicillin, 100 μg/mL
  Growth temperature: 37°C
  Growth strain: DH5alpha
  Copy number: Unknown
Gene/Insert
  Gene/Insert name: TCTE1
  Species: H. sapiens (human)
  Entrez Gene: TCTE1 (a.k.a. RP11-444E17.2, D6S46)
  Promoter: MSCV LTR
  Tag / fusion protein: HA (N terminal on backbone)
  Cloning method: Gateway Cloning
  Sequencing primers: 5′ 5' CTACATCGTGACCTGGGAAGC 3'
Terms and licenses: Academic/Nonprofit Terms; Industry Terms: Not Available to Industry
How to cite: p6590 MSCV-IP N-HAonly TCTE1 was a gift from Peter Howley (Addgene plasmid # 34904 ; http://n2t.net/addgene:34904 ; RRID:Addgene_34904)
